Addgene plasmid #67543: pCfB2513
Purpose: (Empty Backbone) EasyClone system-based yeast integrative vector carrying loxP-flanked hphMX marker, integration into S. cerevisiae X-2 chromosomal location, USER site for cloning, amp resistance
Depositing lab: Irina Borodina. Depositing organization: Danmarks Tekniske Universitet. Publication: EasyClone 2.0: expanded toolkit of integrative vectors for stable gene expression in industrial Saccharomyces cerevisiae strains. Stovicek V, Borja GM, Forster J, Borodina I. J Ind Microbiol Biotechnol. 2015 Sep 16. 10.1007/s10295-015-1684-8 PubMed 26376869.
Backbone
  Vector backbone: EasyClone
  Backbone size (bp): 6290
  Vector type: Yeast Expression, Cre/Lox ; integrative
  Selectable markers: Hygromycin
Growth in bacteria
  Bacterial resistance: Ampicillin, 100 μg/mL
  Growth temperature: 37°C
  Growth strain: DH5alpha
  Copy number: High Copy
Terms and licenses: Academic/Nonprofit Terms; Industry Terms: Not Available to Industry
How to cite: pCfB2513 was a gift from Irina Borodina (Addgene plasmid # 67543 ; http://n2t.net/addgene:67543 ; RRID:Addgene_67543)
