[The description below was written by a language model from this plasmid's Addgene catalogue record and pLannotate feature annotations shown in this document.]
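Description:
pCfB2513 is an empty backbone from the EasyClone 2.0 toolkit, a 6,290 bp integrative vector for stable gene expression in Saccharomyces cerevisiae, including industrial strains. It carries no yeast replication origin and is intended to insert by homologous recombination at the X-2 chromosomal location. The homology arms themselves are not annotated in the feature table, though unannotated stretches lie on either side of the yeast cassette. In E. coli the plasmid is maintained through a high-copy ColE1/pUC-type origin and selected with ampicillin via the AmpR (β-lactamase) gene and its promoter.

The yeast selection module is the hphMX cassette: a hygromycin phosphotransferase coding sequence driven by the Ashbya gossypii TEF promoter and closed by the TEF terminator. Because this dominant marker needs no auxotrophy, it suits prototrophic strains. Two loxP sites flank the cassette, so Cre recombinase can remove the marker after integration and the same selection can be reused in later rounds of engineering. The cloning region is a USER site, which the record mentions but the feature table does not annotate. It presumably sits between the oppositely oriented ADH1 and CYC1 terminators, which are adjacent across the plasmid's numbering origin. This layout would allow one or two genes with their promoters to be inserted and each transcript terminated. No promoter or gene of interest is present in the empty vector.

Other annotated elements include two minimal FRT sites, short lacZα and KanR fragments, a T7 promoter, rrnB terminator fragments and a 5S rRNA match. These appear to be backbone remnants, and the record assigns them no function.
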