Features (pLannotate 1.2.2; 19 found; start..end, strand, type, name):
     30..219     +  terminator     CYC1 terminator: S. cerevisiae CYC1; transcription terminator for CYC1
    267..300     -  protein_bind   loxP: Cre-mediated recombination occurs in the 8-bp core sequence (GCATACAT). Cre recombinase
    355..698     +  promoter       TEF promoter: Ashbya gossypii TEF promoter
    705..1726    +  CDS            HygR (fragment): aminoglycoside phosphotransferase from E. coli; aph(4)-Ia; confers resistance to hygromycin
   1733..1930    +  terminator     TEF terminator: Ashbya gossypii TEF terminator
   1993..2026    -  protein_bind   loxP: Cre-mediated recombination occurs in the 8-bp core sequence (GCATACAT). Cre recombinase
   2070..2088    -  promoter       T7 promoter: promoter for bacteriophage T7 RNA polymerase
   2096..2147    +  CDS            lacZα (fragment): LacZα fragment of β-galactosidase; lacZ fragment
   2707..2740    -  protein_bind   FRT (minimal): supports FLP-mediated excision but not integration (Turan and Bode, 2011) FLP recombinase from the Saccharomyces cerevisiae 2μ plasmid
   3210..3229    +  CDS            lacZα (fragment): LacZα fragment of β-galactosidase; lacZ fragment
   3254..3271    -  terminator     rrnB T2 terminator (fragment): transcription terminator T2 from the E. coli rrnB gene
   3496..4084    -  rep_origin     ori: high-copy-number ColE1/pMB1/pBR322/pUC origin of replication
   4208..5068    -  CDS            AmpR: β-lactamase; bla; confers resistance to ampicillin, carbenicillin, and related antibiotics
   5071..5167    -  promoter       AmpR promoter (fragment): bla
   5197..5221    -  CDS            KanR (fragment): aminoglycoside phosphotransferase; aph(3')-Ia; confers resistance to kanamycin
   5250..5365    +  ncRNA          5S rRNA: Accession: RF00001 - 5S ribosomal RNA
   5369..5409    +  terminator     rrnB T1 terminator (fragment): transcription terminator T1 from the E. coli rrnB gene
   5453..5486    +  protein_bind   FRT (minimal): supports FLP-mediated excision but not integration (Turan and Bode, 2011) FLP recombinase from the Saccharomyces cerevisiae 2μ plasmid
   6096..6261    -  terminator     ADH1 terminator: S. cerevisiae ADH1; transcription terminator for the S. cerevisiae alcohol dehydrogenase 1 (ADH1) gene
>Addgene plasmid #67543 | pCfB2513 | depositor full sequence | sequence record 116394 | pCfB2513 sequence 6290 bps
CAACGGAATGCGTGCGATCGCGTGCATTCATCCGCTCTAACCGAAAAGGAAGGAGTTAGACAACCTGAAG
TCTAGGTCCCTATTTATTTTTTTATAGTTATGTTAGTATTAAGAACGTTATTTATATTTCAAATTTTTCT
TTTTTTTCTGTACAGACGCGTGTACGCATGTAACATTATACTGAAAACCTTGCTTGAGAAGGTTTTGGGA
CGCTCGAAGATCGCGTCAGCTGAAGCTTCGTACGCTGCAGGTCGACAACCCTTAATATAACTTCGTATAA
TGTATGCTATACGAAGTTATTAGGTCTAGAGATCTGTTTAGCTTGCCTCGTCCCCGCCGGGTCACCCGGC
CAGCGACATGGAGGCCCAGAATACCCTCCTTGACAGTCTTGACGTGCGCAGCTCAGGGGCATGATGTGAC
TGTCGCCCGTACATTTAGCCCATACATCCCCATGTATAATCATTTGCATCCATACATTTTGATGGCCGCA
CGGCGCGAAGCAAAAATTACGGCTCCTCGCTGCAGACCTGCGAGCAGGGAAACGCTCCCCTCACAGACGC
GTTGAATTGTCCCCACGCCGCGCCCCTGTAGAGAAATATAAAAGGTTAGGATTTGCCACTGAGGTTCTTC
TTTCATATACTTCCTTTTAAAATCTTGCTAGGATACAGTTCTCACATCACATCCGAACATAAACAACCAT
GGGTAAAAAGCCTGAACTCACCGCGACGTCTGTCGAGAAGTTTCTGATCGAAAAGTTCGACAGCGTCTCC
GACCTGATGCAGCTCTCGGAGGGCGAAGAATCTCGTGCTTTCAGCTTCGATGTAGGAGGGCGTGGATATG
TCCTGCGGGTAAATAGCTGCGCCGATGGTTTCTACAAAGATCGTTATGTTTATCGGCACTTTGCATCGGC
CGCGCTCCCGATTCCGGAAGTGCTTGACATTGGGGAATTCAGCGAGAGCCTGACCTATTGCATCTCCCGC
CGTGCACAGGGTGTCACGTTGCAAGACCTGCCTGAAACCGAACTGCCCGCTGTTCTGCAGCCGGTCGCGG
AGGCAATGGATGCCATTGCTGCGGCCGATCTTAGCCAGACGAGCGGGTTCGGCCCATTCGGACCGCAAGG
AATCGGTCAATACACTACATGGCGTGATTTCATATGCGCGATTGCTGATCCCCATGTGTATCACTGGCAA
ACTGTGATGGACGACACCGTCAGTGCGTCCGTCGCGCAGGCTCTCGATGAGCTGATGCTTTGGGCCGAGG
ACTGCCCCGAAGTCCGGCACCTCGTGCACGCGGATTTCGGCTCCAACAATGTCCTGACGGACAATGGCCG
CATAACAGCGGTCATTGACTGGAGCGAGGCGATGTTCGGGGATTCCCAATACGAGGTCGCCAACATCTTC
TTCTGGAGGCCGTGGTTGGCTTGTATGGAGCAGCAGACGCGCTACTTCGAGCGGAGGCATCCGGAGCTTG
CAGGATCGCCGCGGCTCCGGGCGTATATGCTCCGCATTGGTCTTGACCAACTCTATCAGAGCTTGGTTGA
CGGCAATTTCGATGATGCAGCTTGGGCGCAGGGTCGATGCGACGCAATCGTCCGATCCGGAGCCGGGACT
GTCGGGCGTACACAAATCGCCCGCAGAAGCGCGGCCGTCTGGACCGATGGCTGTGTAGAAGTACTCGCCG
ATAGTGGAAACCGACGCCCCAGCACTCGTCCGAGGGCAAAGGAATAATCAGTACTGACAATAAAAAGATT
CTTGTTTTCAAGAACTTGTCATTTGTATAGTTTTTTTATATTGTAGTTGTTCTATTTTAATCAAATGTTA
GCGTGATTTATATTTTTTTTCGCCTCGACATCATCTGCCCAGATGCGAAGTTAAGTGCGCAGAAAGTAAT
ATCATGCGTCAATCGTATGTGAATGCTGGTCGCTATACTGCTGTCGATTCGATACTAACGCCGCCATCCA
GTGTCGAAAACGAGCTCTCGAGAACCCTTAATATAACTTCGTATAATGTATGCTATACGAAGTTATTAGG
TGATATCAGATCCACTAGTGGCCTATGCACCCAATTCGCCCTATAGTGAGTCGTATTACGCGCGCTCACT
GGCCGTCGTTTTACAACGTCGTGACTGGGAAAACCCTGGCGTTACCCCTGCAGGACTAGTGCTGAGGCAT
TAATCCTGCATAATCGGCCTCACAGAGGGATCCCGTTACCCATCTATGCTGAAGATTTATCATACTATTC
CTCCGCTCGTTTCTTTTTTCAGTGAGGTGTGTCGTGAAAGAAAACCCACAATTAAACTTTCAACAACCGG
GCGACTAGGAAGAGAGTAGTGGGCGCGGATGACGAAGGCTAAGGTCACTTCTTCGTTTCCTTTATTGGGG
TTTCCGTGTAGCCTTCCCCTGAATAGTGTGGGACGTTTTATGAGAAGCCGTAAGAAATAGGCAAATTGAG
TTATGACAAGTAGACATGATGCCGCAGCCTTGCCTGACTTTACGTCTCCTTCATGAATAAGTTTTTCTAT
CGAGTTCTTTTCCTTTTTTCGCCTTAATTAGCTCAATTAAGCCTGTCCTCACTACTTTTCTTTTTCTTAT
CGGCTTTGTGCCACACCTAACCTTCGAATGCTGTTTTATTCCGTTCTTACATGGGATGGTAATGCCTTGG
CGAGATTAAGACCTCAGCGCGGCCGCAAATTTAAATAAAATGAAGTGAAGTTCCTATACTTTCTAGAGAA
TAGGAACTTCTATAGTGAGTCGAATAAGGGCGACACAAAATTTATTCTAAATGCATAATAAATACTGATA
ACATCTTATAGTTTGTATTATATTTTGTATTATCGTTGACATGTATAATTTTGATATCAAAAACTGATTT
TCCCTTTATTATTTTCGAGATTTATTTTCTTAATTCTCTTTAACAAACTAGAAATATTGTATATACAAAA
AATCATAAATAATAGATGAATAGTTTAATTATAGGTGTTCATCAATCGAAAAAGCAACGTATCTTATTTA
AAGTGCGTTGCTTTTTTCTCATTTATAAGGTTAAATAATTCTCATATATCAAGCAAAGTGACAGGCGCCC
TTAAATATTCTGACAAATGCTCTTTCCCTAAACTCCCCCCATAAAAAAACCCGCCGAAGCGGGTTTTTAC
GTTATTTGCGGATTAACGATTACTCGTTATCAGAACCGCCCAGGGGGCCCGAGCTTAAGACTGGCCGTCG
TTTTACAACACAGAAAGAGTTTGTAGAAACGCAAAAAGGCCATCCGTCAGGGGCCTTCTGCTTAGTTTGA
TGCCTGGCAGTTCCCTACTCTCGCCTTCCGCTTCCTCGCTCACTGACTCGCTGCGCTCGGTCGTTCGGCT
GCGGCGAGCGGTATCAGCTCACTCAAAGGCGGTAATACGGTTATCCACAGAATCAGGGGATAACGCAGGA
AAGAACATGTGAGCAAAAGGCCAGCAAAAGGCCAGGAACCGTAAAAAGGCCGCGTTGCTGGCGTTTTTCC
ATAGGCTCCGCCCCCCTGACGAGCATCACAAAAATCGACGCTCAAGTCAGAGGTGGCGAAACCCGACAGG
ACTATAAAGATACCAGGCGTTTCCCCCTGGAAGCTCCCTCGTGCGCTCTCCTGTTCCGACCCTGCCGCTT
ACCGGATACCTGTCCGCCTTTCTCCCTTCGGGAAGCGTGGCGCTTTCTCATAGCTCACGCTGTAGGTATC
TCAGTTCGGTGTAGGTCGTTCGCTCCAAGCTGGGCTGTGTGCACGAACCCCCCGTTCAGCCCGACCGCTG
CGCCTTATCCGGTAACTATCGTCTTGAGTCCAACCCGGTAAGACACGACTTATCGCCACTGGCAGCAGCC
ACTGGTAACAGGATTAGCAGAGCGAGGTATGTAGGCGGTGCTACAGAGTTCTTGAAGTGGTGGGCTAACT
ACGGCTACACTAGAAGAACAGTATTTGGTATCTGCGCTCTGCTGAAGCCAGTTACCTTCGGAAAAAGAGT
TGGTAGCTCTTGATCCGGCAAACAAACCACCGCTGGTAGCGGTGGTTTTTTTGTTTGCAAGCAGCAGATT
ACGCGCAGAAAAAAAGGATCTCAAGAAGATCCTTTGATCTTTTCTACGGGGTCTGACGCTCAGTGGAACG
ACGCGCGCGTAACTCACGTTAAGGGATTTTGGTCATGAGCTTGCGCCGTCCCGTCAAGTCAGCGTAATGC
TCTGCTTTTACCAATGCTTAATCAGTGAGGCACCTATCTCAGCGATCTGTCTATTTCGTTCATCCATAGT
TGCCTGACTCCCCGTCGTGTAGATAACTACGATACGGGAGGGCTTACCATCTGGCCCCAGCGCTGCGATG
ATACCGCGAGAACCACGCTCACCGGCTCCGGATTTATCAGCAATAAACCAGCCAGCCGGAAGGGCCGAGC
GCAGAAGTGGTCCTGCAACTTTATCCGCCTCCATCCAGTCTATTAATTGTTGCCGGGAAGCTAGAGTAAG
TAGTTCGCCAGTTAATAGTTTGCGCAACGTTGTTGCCATCGCTACAGGCATCGTGGTGTCACGCTCGTCG
TTTGGTATGGCTTCATTCAGCTCCGGTTCCCAACGATCAAGGCGAGTTACATGATCCCCCATGTTGTGCA
AAAAAGCGGTTAGCTCCTTCGGTCCTCCGATCGTTGTCAGAAGTAAGTTGGCCGCAGTGTTATCACTCAT
GGTTATGGCAGCACTGCATAATTCTCTTACTGTCATGCCATCCGTAAGATGCTTTTCTGTGACTGGTGAG
TACTCAACCAAGTCATTCTGAGAATAGTGTATGCGGCGACCGAGTTGCTCTTGCCCGGCGTCAATACGGG
ATAATACCGCGCCACATAGCAGAACTTTAAAAGTGCTCATCATTGGAAAACGTTCTTCGGGGCGAAAACT
CTCAAGGATCTTACCGCTGTTGAGATCCAGTTCGATGTAACCCACTCGTGCACCCAACTGATCTTCAGCA
TCTTTTACTTTCACCAGCGTTTCTGGGTGAGCAAAAACAGGAAGGCAAAATGCCGCAAAAAAGGGAATAA
GGGCGACACGGAAATGTTGAATACTCATATTCTTCCTTTTTCAATATTATTGAAGCATTTATCAGGGTTA
TTGTCTCATGAGCGGATACATATTTGAATGTATTTAGAAAAATAAACAAATAGGGGTCAGTGTTACAACC
AATTAACCAATTCTGAACATTATCGCGAGCCCATTTATACCTGAATATGGCTCATAACACCCCTTGTTTG
CCTGGCGGCAGTAGCGCGGTGGTCCCACCTGACCCCATGCCGAACTCAGAAGTGAAACGCCGTAGCGCCG
ATGGTAGTGTGGGGACTCCCCATGCGAGAGTAGGGAACTGCCAGGCATCAAATAAAACGAAAGGCTCAGT
CGAAAGACTGGGCCTTTCGCCCGGGCTAATTATGGGGTGTCGCCCTTATTCGACTCTATAGTGAAGTTCC
TATTCTCTAGAAAGTATAGGAACTTCTGAAGTGGGGATTTAAATGCGGCCGCGCTGAGGGTTTAATCGTC
TATGAGGAGACTGTTAGTTGGATATCAGTAATGAGACGAAAAAGCTCGAAATGAATGGATATATTCTTTT
TGCTACTGGCAACTGTTGAATATTTAATGTTAAAACAAACTAACTGAGGTATATTCGTATCTGTATGTAC
ACATATACTATATACAGGAAAAGATAAGCAAGAGAGAGGATATCAACTACGAGAGCGATCGATTATATAT
CAAAAGCTGTCCGCTTTGCCACCCATAATCGGCGCTTAGTTTCGGAGTTCAATCATAATTCTACCACCTT
ACACTCAACTTACTCTTTAACTCCTATAGTATAATATCGCCACTGACCCCATATTAAAAAATTTTTTTGC
TCGATCTTCTATCCTCTTTAGGTTAATTGTCGCTGTTATTGTCTAGATTTTTTCTCGGAGATGGCGCATC
TATTTGCCGTCAAAAGATCCTCTCATACCATATTAAGTAAATTGCCTCCATTTCTTTTTCCTCGGGCAGA
GAAACTCGCAGGCAACTTGCTCTCGAAGTGGTCACGTATTAAGTCCTCAGCGAGCTCGCATGGAATGCGT
GCGATGAGCGACCTCATGCTATACCTGAGAAAGCAACCTGACCTACAGGAAAGAGTTACTCAAGAATAAG
AATTTTCGTTTTAAAACCTAAGAGTCACTTTAAAATTTGTATACACTTATTTTTTTTATAACTTATTTAA
TAATAAAAATCATAAATCATAAGAAATTCGCTTATTTAGAAGTGTCAACAACGTATCTAC
