>Addgene plasmid #67543 | pCfB2513 | addgene partial sequence | sequence record 127709 | pHybLex_rev 5'-GAGTCACTTTAAAATTTGTATACAC-3'
ACTTATTTAATAATAAAAATCATAAATCATAAGAAATTCGCTTATTTAGAAGTGTCAACAACGTATCTAC
CAACGGAATGCGTGCGATCGCGTGCATTCATCCGCTCTAACCGAAAAGGAAGGAGTTAGACAACCTGAAG
TCTAGGTCCCTATTTATTTTTTTATAGTTATGTTAGTATTAAGAACGTTATTTATATTTCAAATTTTTCT
TTTTTTTCTGTACAGACGCGTGTACGCATGTAACATTATACTGAAAACCTTGCTTGAGAAGGTTTTGGGA
CGCTCGAAGATCGCGTCAGCTGAAGCTTCGTACGCTGCAGGTCGACAACCCTTAATATAACTTCGTATAA
TGTATGCTATACGAAGTTATTAGGTCTAGAGATCTGTTTAGCTTGCCTCGTCCCCGCCGGGTCACCCGGC
CAGCGACATGGAGGCCCAGAATACCCTCCTTGACAGTCTTGACGTGCGCAGCTCAGGGGCATGATGTGAC
TGTCGCCCGTACATTTAGCCCATACATCCCCATGTATAATCATTTGCATCCATACATTTTGATGGCCGCA
CGGCGCGAAGCAAAAATTACGGCTCCTCGCTGCAGACCTGCGAGCAGGGAAACGCTCCCCTCACAGACGC
GTTGAATTGTCCCCACGCCGCGCCCCTGTAGAGAAATATAAAAGGTTAGGATTTGCCACTGAGGTTCTTC
TTTCATATACTTCCTTTTAAAATCTTGCTAGGATACAGTTCTCACATCACATCCGAACATAAACAACCAT
GGGTAAAAAGCCTGAACTCACCGCGACGTCTGTCGAGAAGTTTCTGATCGAAAAGTTCGACAGCGTCTCC
GACCTGATGCAGCTCTCGGAGGGCGAAGAATCTCGTGCTTTCAGCTTCGATGTAGGAGGGCGTGGATATG
TCCTGCGGGTAAATA
