>Addgene plasmid #67543 | pCfB2513 | addgene partial sequence | sequence record 127711 | L4440 5'-AGCGAGTCAGTGAGCGAG-3'
TGCCAGGCATCAAACTAAGCAGAAGGCCCCTGACGGATGGCCTTTTTGCGTTTCTACAAACTCTTTCTGT
GTTGTAAAACGACGGCCAGTCTTAAGCTCGGGCCCCCTGGGCGGTTCTGATAACGAGTAATCGTTAATCC
GCAAATAACGTAAAAACCCGCTTCGGCGGGTTTTTTTATGGGGGGAGTTTAGGGAAAGAGCATTTGTCAG
AATATTTAAGGGCGCCTGTCACTTTGCTTGATATATGAGAATTATTTAACCTTATAAATGAGAAAAAAGC
AACGCACTTTAAATAAGATACGTTGCTTTTTCGATTGATGAACACCTATAATTAAACTATTCATCTATTA
TTTATGATTTTTTGTATATACAATATTTCTAGTTTGTTAAAGAGAATTAAGAAAATAAATCTCGAAAATA
ATAAAGGGAAAATCAGTTTTTGATATCAAAATTATACATGTCAACGATAATACAAAATATAATACAAACT
ATAAGATGTTATCAGTATTTATTATGCATTTAGAATAAATTTTGTGTCGCCCTTATTCGACTCACTATAG
AAGTTCCTATTCTCTAGAAAGTATAGGAACTTCACTTCATTTTATTTAAATTTGCGGCCGCGCTGAGGTC
TTAATCTCGCCAAGGCATTACCATCCCATGTAAGAACGGAATAAAACAGCATTCGAAGGTTAGGTGTGGC
ACAAAGCCGATAAGAAAAAGAAAAGTAGTGAGGACAGGCTTAATTGAGCTAATTAAGGCGAAAAAAGGAA
AAGAACTCGATAGAAAAACTTATTCATGAAGGAGACGTAAAGTCAGGCAAGGCTGCGGCATCATGTCTAC
TTGTCATAACTCAATTTGCCTATTTCTTACGGCTTCTCATAAAACGTCCCACACTATTCAGGGGAAGGCT
ACACGGAAACCCCAATAAAGGAAACGAAGAAGTGACCTTAGCCTT
