>Addgene plasmid #67543 | pCfB2513 | addgene partial sequence | sequence record 127712 | pENTR-R 5'-ATGGCTCATAACACCCCTTG-3'
GTCCCACCTGACCCCATGCCGAACTCAGAAGTGAAACGCCGTAGCGCCGATGGTAGTGTGGGGACTCCCC
ATGCGAGAGTAGGGAACTGCCAGGCATCAAATAAAACGAAAGGCTCAGTCGAAAGACTGGGCCTTTCGCC
CGGGCTAATTATGGGGTGTCGCCCTTATTCGACTCTATAGTGAAGTTCCTATTCTCTAGAAAGTATAGGA
ACTTCTGAAGTGGGGATTTAAATGCGGCCGCGCTGAGGGTTTAATCGTCTATGAGGAGACTGTTAGTTGG
ATATCAGTAATGAGACGAAAAAGCTCGAAATGAATGGATATATTCTTTTTGCTACTGGCAACTGTTGAAT
ATTTAATGTTAAAACAAACTAACTGAGGTATATTCGTATCTGTATGTACACATATACTATATACAGGAAA
AGATAAGCAAGAGAGAGGATATCAACTACGAGAGCGATCGATTATATATCAAAAGCTGTCCGCTTTGCCA
CCCATAATCGGCGCTTAGTTTCGGAGTTCAATCATAATTCTACCACCTTACACTCAACTTACTCTTTAAC
TCCTATAGTATAATATCGCCACTGACCCCATATTAAAAAATTTTTTTGCTCGATCTTCTATCCTCTTTAG
GTTAATTGTCGCTGTTATTGTCTAGATTTTTTCTCGGAGATGGCGCATCTATTTGCCGTCAAAAGATCCT
CTCATACCATATTAAGTAAATTGCCTCCATTTCTTTTTCCTCGGGCAGAGAAACTCGCAGGCAACTTGCT
CTCGAAGTGGTCACGTATTAAGTCCTCAGCGAGCTCGCATGGAATGCGTGCGATGAGCGACCTCATGCTA
TACCTGAGAAAGCAACCTGACCTACAGGAAAGAGTTACTCAAGAATAAGAATTTTCGTTTTAAAACCTAA
GAGTCACTTTAAAATTTGTATACACTTATTTTTTTTATAACTTATTTAATAATAAAAATCATAAATCATA
AGAAATTCGCTTATTTAGAAG
